Addgene plasmid #123253: pCEP4-001428-QES.c10.L544Y-754*
Purpose: Mammalian expression plasmid for Env from the 001428 HIV-1 isolate; C-terminal truncation; QES mutant with enhanced binding to PG16
Depositing lab: Erik Procko. Depositing organization: University of Illinois at Urbana-Champaign. Publication: Conformational engineering of HIV-1 Env based on mutational tolerance in the CD4 and PG16 bound states. Heredia JD, Park J, Choi H, Gill KS, Procko E. J Virol. 2019 Mar 20. pii: JVI.00219-19. doi: 10.1128/JVI.00219-19. PubMed 30894475.
Backbone
  Vector backbone: pCEP4
  Backbone manufacturer: Invitrogen
  Backbone size w/o insert (bp): 10393
  Total vector size (bp): 12437
  Vector type: Mammalian Expression
  Selectable markers: Hygromycin
Growth in bacteria
  Bacterial resistance: Ampicillin, 100 μg/mL
  Growth temperature: 37°C
  Growth strain: DH5alpha
  Copy number: High Copy
Gene/Insert
  Gene/Insert name: HIV-1 (001428) Env (alt names: gp160; Env)
  Species: Human immunodeficiency virus 1
  Insert size (bp): 2262
  Mutation: Codon-optimized synthetic gene; Premature stop codon at position 754; Mutations V208M, V254T, V255M, L544Y
  GenBank ID: ABL67442.1
  Promoter: CMV
  Tag / fusion protein: CD5 leader peptide (N terminal on insert)
  Cloning method: Restriction Enzyme; 5′ cloning site NheI (not destroyed); 3′ cloning site XhoI (not destroyed)
  Sequencing primers: 5′ CMV_fwd; 3′ EBV_rev
Terms and licenses: Academic/Nonprofit Terms; Industry Terms: Not Available to Industry
How to cite: pCEP4-001428-QES.c10.L544Y-754* was a gift from Erik Procko (Addgene plasmid # 123253 ; http://n2t.net/addgene:123253 ; RRID:Addgene_123253)
