[The description below was written by a language model from this plasmid's Addgene catalogue record and pLannotate feature annotations shown in this document.]
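Description:
pCEP4-001428-QES.c10.L544Y-754* is a mammalian expression plasmid of about 12.4 kb, built on the Invitrogen pCEP4 episomal backbone, that encodes an engineered envelope glycoprotein (Env, gp160) from the HIV-1 isolate 001428. In bacteria it is propagated through a high-copy ColE1/pUC-type origin with ampicillin selection (AmpR under its own bla promoter). In mammalian cells, the Epstein-Barr virus oriP origin together with the EBNA1 coding sequence allows the plasmid to persist as a replicating episome. A hygromycin phosphotransferase cassette, driven by an HSV thymidine kinase promoter and ended by the TK poly(A) signal, provides selection. The short herpesvirus, tetracycline-resistance, rop and SV40 large T fragments in the annotation are most likely leftover backbone sequence rather than functional genes.

The payload is a codon-optimized synthetic env gene cloned between NheI and XhoI. It sits downstream of the CMV immediate-early enhancer and promoter and upstream of the SV40 polyadenylation signal. A CD5 leader peptide is fused to the N terminus of Env, which should direct it into the secretory pathway. A premature stop codon at position 754 truncates the C-terminal cytoplasmic tail. The "QES" variant carries the substitutions V208M, V254T and V255M plus L544Y, and is described as having enhanced binding to the antibody PG16. The construct is used to express this Env variant in mammalian cells, and the associated publication concerns conformational engineering of Env based on mutational tolerance in its CD4-bound and PG16-bound states.
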