Features (pLannotate 1.2.2; 22 found; start..end, strand, type, name):
     19..2256    +  CDS            env (fragment): ENV_HV1V9 - Experimental evidence at protein level: Swiss-Prot protein existence level 1. [Transmembrane protein gp41]: Acts as a class I viral fusion protein. Under the current model, the protein has at least 3 conformational states: pre-fusion native state, pre-hairpin intermediate state, and post-fusion hairpin state. During fusion of viral and target intracellular membranes, the coiled coil regions (heptad repeats) assume a trimer-of-hairpins structure, positioning the fusion peptide in close proximity to the C-terminal region of the ectodomain. The formation of this structure appears to d
   2282..2416    -  polyA_signal   SV40 poly(A) signal: SV40 polyadenylation signal
   2439..2522    -  CDS            large T antigen (fragment): large T antigen from SV40 (simian virus 40)
   2525..2565    +  CDS            rop (fragment): Rop protein, which maintains plasmids at low copy number; rop
   2677..2695    -  misc_feature   MCS (fragment): pUC18/19 multiple cloning site
   3141..4930    -  rep_origin     oriP: Epstein-Barr virus oriP replication origin (Yates et al., 2000)
   4935..5153    -  CDS            gL (fragment): GL_EBVB9 - Experimental evidence at protein level: Swiss-Prot protein existence level 1. The heterodimer glycoprotein H-glycoprotein L is required for the fusion of viral and plasma membranes leading to virus entry into the host cell. Acts as a functional inhibitor of gH and maintains gH in an inhibited form. Upon binding to host integrins, gL dissociates from gH leading to activation of the viral fusion glycoproteins gB and gH. Fusion of EBV with B-lymphocytes requires the additional receptor- binding protein gp42, which forms a complex with gH/gL. The heterodimer gH/gL targets also host EPHA
   5236..7161    -  CDS            EBNA1: Epstein-Barr nuclear antigen 1, also known as EBNA-1 crucial for latent viral infection, and for episomal amplification of vectors containing the oriP origin (Okita et al., 2013)
   7199..7543    -  CDS            BRRF2_EBVB9 (fragment): Protein inferred from homology: Swiss-Prot protein existence level 3. From Epstein-Barr virus (strain B95-8) (HHV-4) (Human herpesvirus 4).
   7546..7569    -  promoter       tet promoter (fragment): E. coli promoter for tetracycline efflux protein gene
   7682..7786    +  promoter       AmpR promoter: bla
   7787..8647    +  CDS            AmpR: β-lactamase; bla; confers resistance to ampicillin, carbenicillin, and related antibiotics
   8818..9406    +  rep_origin     ori: high-copy-number ColE1/pMB1/pBR322/pUC origin of replication
   9452..9610    -  CDS            TcR (fragment): tetracycline efflux protein; tet; confers resistance to tetracycline
   9731..9931    -  CDS            MDV035 (fragment): UL24_GAHVM - Protein inferred from homology: Swiss-Prot protein existence level 3. May play a role in the dispersal of host nucleolin from the nucleolus throughout the nucleus leading to a decrease in ribosome biogenesis. From Gallid herpesvirus 2 (strain Chicken/Md5/ATCC VR-987) (GaHV-2) (Marek's disease herpesvirus type 1).
   9920..9982    +  promoter       Mini-TK promoter: minimal herpes simplex virus (HSV) thymidine kinase promoter
  10025..11062   +  CDS            HygR: hygromycin B phosphotransferase confers resistance to hygromycin
  11104..11152   +  polyA_signal   HSV TK poly(A) signal: herpes simplex virus thymidine kinase polyadenylation signal (Cole and Stacy, 1985)
  11352..11576   +  CDS            gH (fragment): GH_HHV11 - Experimental evidence at protein level: Swiss-Prot protein existence level 1. The heterodimer glycoprotein H-glycoprotein L is required for the fusion of viral and plasma membranes leading to virus entry into the host cell. Following initial binding to host receptor, membrane fusion is mediated by the fusion machinery composed of gB and the heterodimer gH/gL. May also be involved in the fusion between the virion envelope and the outer nuclear membrane during virion morphogenesis. From Human herpesvirus 1 (strain 17) (HHV-1) (Human herpes simplex virus 1).
  11607..11632   -  CDS            bla(M) (fragment): β-lactamase lacking the signal sequence; bla(M); allows cytosolic expression of β-lactamase
  11806..12185   +  enhancer       CMV enhancer: human cytomegalovirus immediate early enhancer
  12187..12386   +  promoter       CMV promoter: human cytomegalovirus (CMV) immediate early promoter
>Addgene plasmid #123253 | pCEP4-001428-QES.c10.L544Y-754* | depositor full sequence | sequence record 235211 | pCEP4-001428-QES.c10.L544Y-754* sequence 12437 bps
GCCACCATGCCTATGGGGAGCCTGCAACCGTTGGCCACGTTGTACCTCCTGGGCATGCTCGTAGCAAGTG
TGCTGGCAGTCGAGAATCTCTGGGTAACCGTTTACTATGGGGTTCCCGTGTGGAAGGAGGCGCGCACAAC
TTTGTTTTGCGCGTCTGATGCGAAGGCCTACGAGACCGAAGTCCATAACGTGTGGGCAACCCACGCTTGC
GTACCTACGGACCCTAACCCCCAAGAGATGGTGTTGGGAAACGTCACGGAAAACTTCAACATGTGGAAGA
ATGATATGGTAGACCAGATGCACGAGGACGTAATTTCTTTGTGGGCACAAAGTCTCAAGCCTTGTGTTAA
ACTGACGCCACTTTGCGTAACCTTGGAATGCACACAGGTCAACGCGACTCAGGGGAATACAACTCAGGTA
AACGTCACTCAGGTCAACGGCGATGAAATGAAGAATTGCAGTTTCAACACAACGACCGAAATCAGAGACA
AGAAACAAAAAGCGTATGCACTGTTCTATCGACTGGACCTCGTTCCGTTGGAGAGAGAGAACAGAGGAGA
TTCAAATTCCGCATCTAAGTACATTCTCATCAATTGTAACACCTCTGCCATCACGCAGGCGTGCCCAAAA
ATGAATTTCGACCCTATCCCAATACATTACTGCACCCCGGCAGGCTATGCAATACTCAAATGCAATAATA
AGACATTTAACGGCACAGGTTCTTGCAACAACGTTAGTACAGTGCAATGCACTCACGGGATTAAGCCCAC
TATGAGCACACAACTGCTGCTTAATGGTTCATTGGCCGAAGAGGAGATTATCATTAGAAGCGAAAACCTC
ACCGATAATGTAAAGACCATCATTGTCCACCTGGATCAGAGCGTGGAGATCGTGTGTACTAGACCGAATA
ACAACACCCGGAAGAGTATCAGAATCGGGCCAGGCCAGACATTCTATGCTACTGGAGACATAATCGGAAA
CATTCGAGAGGCCCACTGCAACATCTCCGAAAAAAAGTGGCATGAAATGCTGAGGAGAGTGTCTGAAAAG
CTTGCGGAGCACTTTCCAAACAAGACCATCAAATTTACTTCTAGCAGTGGTGGCGACTTGGAGATAACGA
CTCATAGTTTTAACTGCAGAGGAGAATTTTTTTACTGCAATACGTCTGGGCTTTTCAACTCCACATATAT
GCCGAACGGAACATATATGCCCAATGGCACGAATAACAGCAATTCCACGATAATTCTGCCCTGTAGAATA
AAGCAAATTATAAATATGTGGCAAGAGGTAGGGAGAGCGATGTATGCTCCACCAATAGCTGGAAACATTA
CTTGTAATTCTAATATAACCGGGCTCTTGCTCGTGAGGGACGGAGGAAAAAATAACAACACTGAGATATT
CCGCCCCGGCGGGGGGGATATGCGGGACAACTGGAGAAGCGAACTTTATAAGTACAAGGTCGTTGAGATT
AAACCCCTGGGCGTCGCCCCGACGAGGGCGAAGCGACGGGTTGTTGAGAGGGAAAAACGAGCGGTCGGCC
TCGGCGCCGTTTTCCTCGGTTTCTTGGGGGCAGCTGGATCTACTATGGGAGCCGCATCAATCACTTTGAC
AGTGCAGGCCAGACAATACCTGTCAGGAATCGTTCAGCAGCAATCAAATCTCTTGCAAGCTATCGAGGCT
CAACAACACTTGTTGCAGCTTACGGTTTGGGGGATCAAACAGCTTCAAACCCGGGTACTTGCTATCGAAA
GATATTTGAAGGACCAACAACTCCTCGGTATCTGGGGGTGCAGTGGAAAATTGATCTGTACTACTGCCGT
GCCTTGGAATTCTAGTTGGTCTAACAAAAGTCTCACGGACATCTGGGACAATATGACATGGATGCAGTGG
GATAGAGAGGTGAGCAACTATACCGGAATTATTTATCGCCTTCTGGAGGACTCTCAGAATCAACAAGAGA
GGAACGAGCAAGACCTCCTCGCGCTCGATTCCTGGAAGAATCTTTGGTCATGGTTTGATATCTCAAATTG
GCTCTGGTATATAAAAATTTTCATAATGATAGTAGGTGGGTTGATTGGTCTTCGCATCATTTTTGCGGTA
TTGTCTATCGTCAACCGAGTAAGACAGGGGTATTCCCCATTGTCTTTCCAAACATTGACCCCAAACCCGA
CTGGCCCCGACAGACTCGGGAGAATCGAAGAAGAGGGAGGTGAGCAGGATAGAGATAGGAGCGTGAGGCT
TGTGAACGGTTTCCTGTGATAACTCGAGGCCGGCAAGGCCGGATCCAGACATGATAAGATACATTGATGA
GTTTGGACAAACCACAACTAGAATGCAGTGAAAAAAATGCTTTATTTGTGAAATTTGTGATGCTATTGCT
TTATTTGTAACCATTATAAGCTGCAATAAACAAGTTAACAACAACAATTGCATTCATTTTATGTTTCAGG
TTCAGGGGGAGGTGTGGGAGGTTTTTTAAAGCAAGTAAAACCTCTACAAATGTGGTATGGCTGATTATGA
TCCGGCTGCCTCGCGCGTTTCGGTGATGACGGTGAAAACCTCTGACACATGCAGCTCCCGGAGACGGTCA
CAGCTTGTCTGTAAGCGGATGCCGGGAGCAGACAAGCCCGTCAGGGCGCGTCAGCGGGTGTTGGCGGGTG
TCGGGGCGCAGCCATGAGGTCGACTCTAGAGGATCGATCCCCGCCCCGGACGAACTAAACCTGACTACGA
CATCTCTGCCCCTTCTTCGCGGGGCAGTGCATGTAATCCCTTCAGTTGGTTGGTACAACTTGCCAACTGG
GCCCTGTTCCACATGTGACACGGGGGGGGACCAAACACAAAGGGGTTCTCTGACTGTAGTTGACATCCTT
ATAAATGGATGTGCACATTTGCCAACACTGAGTGGCTTTCATCCTGGAGCAGACTTTGCAGTCTGTGGAC
TGCAACACAACATTGCCTTTATGTGTAACTCTTGGCTGAAGCTCTTACACCAATGCTGGGGGACATGTAC
CTCCCAGGGGCCCAGGAAGACTACGGGAGGCTACACCAACGTCAATCAGAGGGGCCTGTGTAGCTACCGA
TAAGCGGACCCTCAAGAGGGCATTAGCAATAGTGTTTATAAGGCCCCCTTGTTAACCCTAAACGGGTAGC
ATATGCTTCCCGGGTAGTAGTATATACTATCCAGACTAACCCTAATTCAATAGCATATGTTACCCAACGG
GAAGCATATGCTATCGAATTAGGGTTAGTAAAAGGGTCCTAAGGAACAGCGATATCTCCCACCCCATGAG
CTGTCACGGTTTTATTTACATGGGGTCAGGATTCCACGAGGGTAGTGAACCATTTTAGTCACAAGGGCAG
TGGCTGAAGATCAAGGAGCGGGCAGTGAACTCTCCTGAATCTTCGCCTGCTTCTTCATTCTCCTTCGTTT
AGCTAATAGAATAACTGCTGAGTTGTGAACAGTAAGGTGTATGTGAGGTGCTCGAAAACAAGGTTTCAGG
TGACGCCCCCAGAATAAAATTTGGACGGGGGGTTCAGTGGTGGCATTGTGCTATGACACCAATATAACCC
TCACAAACCCCTTGGGCAATAAATACTAGTGTAGGAATGAAACATTCTGAATATCTTTAACAATAGAAAT
CCATGGGGTGGGGACAAGCCGTAAAGACTGGATGTCCATCTCACACGAATTTATGGCTATGGGCAACACA
TAATCCTAGTGCAATATGATACTGGGGTTATTAAGATGTGTCCCAGGCAGGGACCAAGACAGGTGAACCA
TGTTGTTACACTCTATTTGTAACAAGGGGAAAGAGAGTGGACGCCGACAGCAGCGGACTCCACTGGTTGT
CTCTAACACCCCCGAAAATTAAACGGGGCTCCACGCCAATGGGGCCCATAAACAAAGACAAGTGGCCACT
CTTTTTTTTGAAATTGTGGAGTGGGGGCACGCGTCAGCCCCCACACGCCGCCCTGCGGTTTTGGACTGTA
AAATAAGGGTGTAATAACTTGGCTGATTGTAACCCCGCTAACCACTGCGGTCAAACCACTTGCCCACAAA
ACCACTAATGGCACCCCGGGGAATACCTGCATAAGTAGGTGGGCGGGCCAAGATAGGGGCGCGATTGCTG
CGATCTGGAGGACAAATTACACACACTTGCGCCTGAGCGCCAAGCACAGGGTTGTTGGTCCTCATATTCA
CGAGGTCGCTGAGAGCACGGTGGGCTAATGTTGCCATGGGTAGCATATACTACCCAAATATCTGGATAGC
ATATGCTATCCTAATCTATATCTGGGTAGCATAGGCTATCCTAATCTATATCTGGGTAGCATATGCTATC
CTAATCTATATCTGGGTAGTATATGCTATCCTAATTTATATCTGGGTAGCATAGGCTATCCTAATCTATA
TCTGGGTAGCATATGCTATCCTAATCTATATCTGGGTAGTATATGCTATCCTAATCTGTATCCGGGTAGC
ATATGCTATCCTAATAGAGATTAGGGTAGTATATGCTATCCTAATTTATATCTGGGTAGCATATACTACC
CAAATATCTGGATAGCATATGCTATCCTAATCTATATCTGGGTAGCATATGCTATCCTAATCTATATCTG
GGTAGCATAGGCTATCCTAATCTATATCTGGGTAGCATATGCTATCCTAATCTATATCTGGGTAGTATAT
GCTATCCTAATTTATATCTGGGTAGCATAGGCTATCCTAATCTATATCTGGGTAGCATATGCTATCCTAA
TCTATATCTGGGTAGTATATGCTATCCTAATCTGTATCCGGGTAGCATATGCTATCCTCATGCATATACA
GTCAGCATATGATACCCAGTAGTAGAGTGGGAGTGCTATCCTTTGCATATGCCGCCACCTCCCAAGGGGG
CGTGAATTTTCGCTGCTTGTCCTTTTCCTGCATGCTGGTTGCTCCCATTCTTAGGTGAATTTAAGGAGGC
CAGGCTAAAGCCGTCGCATGTCTGATTGCTCACCAGGTAAATGTCGCTAATGTTTTCCAACGCGAGAAGG
TGTTGAGCGCGGAGCTGAGTGACGTGACAACATGGGTATGCCCAATTGCCCCATGTTGGGAGGACGAAAA
TGGTGACAAGACAGATGGCCAGAAATACACCAACAGCACGCATGATGTCTACTGGGGATTTATTCTTTAG
TGCGGGGGAATACACGGCTTTTAATACGATTGAGGGCGTCTCCTAACAAGTTACATCACTCCTGCCCTTC
CTCACCCTCATCTCCATCACCTCCTTCATCTCCGTCATCTCCGTCATCACCCTCCGCGGCAGCCCCTTCC
ACCATAGGTGGAAACCAGGGAGGCAAATCTACTCCATCGTCAAAGCTGCACACAGTCACCCTGATATTGC
AGGTAGGAGCGGGCTTTGTCATAACAAGGTCCTTAATCGCATCCTTCAAAACCTCAGCAAATATATGAGT
TTGTAAAAAGACCATGAAATAACAGACAATGGACTCCCTTAGCGGGCCAGGTTGTGGGCCGGGTCCAGGG
GCCATTCCAAAGGGGAGACGACTCAATGGTGTAAGACGACATTGTGGAATAGCAAGGGCAGTTCCTCGCC
TTAGGTTGTAAAGGGAGGTCTTACTACCTCCATATACGAACACACCGGCGACCCAAGTTCCTTCGTCGGT
AGTCCTTTCTACGTGACTCCTAGCCAGGAGAGCTCTTAAACCTTCTGCAATGTTCTCAAATTTCGGGTTG
GAACCTCCTTGACCACGATGCTTTCCAAACCACCCTCCTTTTTTGCGCCTGCCTCCATCACCCTGACCCC
GGGGTCCAGTGCTTGGGCCTTCTCCTGGGTCATCTGCGGGGCCCTGCTCTATCGCTCCCGGGGGCACGTC
AGGCTCACCATCTGGGCCACCTTCTTGGTGGTATTCAAAATAATCGGCTTCCCCTACAGGGTGGAAAAAT
GGCCTTCTACCTGGAGGGGGCCTGCGCGGTGGAGACCCGGATGATGATGACTGACTACTGGGACTCCTGG
GCCTCTTTTCTCCACGTCCACGACCTCTCCCCCTGGCTCTTTCACGACTTCCCCCCCTGGCTCTTTCACG
TCCTCTACCCCGGCGGCCTCCACTACCTCCTCGACCCCGGCCTCCACTACCTCCTCGACCCCGGCCTCCA
CTGCCTCCTCGACCCCGGCCTCCACCTCCTGCTCCTGCCCCTCCTGCTCCTGCCCCTCCTCCTGCTCCTG
CCCCTCCTGCCCCTCCTGCTCCTGCCCCTCCTGCCCCTCCTGCTCCTGCCCCTCCTGCCCCTCCTGCTCC
TGCCCCTCCTGCCCCTCCTCCTGCTCCTGCCCCTCCTGCCCCTCCTCCTGCTCCTGCCCCTCCTGCCCCT
CCTGCTCCTGCCCCTCCTGCCCCTCCTGCTCCTGCCCCTCCTGCCCCTCCTGCTCCTGCCCCTCCTGCTC
CTGCCCCTCCTGCTCCTGCCCCTCCTGCTCCTGCCCCTCCTGCCCCTCCTGCCCCTCCTCCTGCTCCTGC
CCCTCCTGCTCCTGCCCCTCCTGCCCCTCCTGCCCCTCCTGCTCCTGCCCCTCCTCCTGCTCCTGCCCCT
CCTGCCCCTCCTGCCCCTCCTCCTGCTCCTGCCCCTCCTGCCCCTCCTCCTGCTCCTGCCCCTCCTCCTG
CTCCTGCCCCTCCTGCCCCTCCTGCCCCTCCTCCTGCTCCTGCCCCTCCTGCCCCTCCTCCTGCTCCTGC
CCCTCCTCCTGCTCCTGCCCCTCCTGCCCCTCCTGCCCCTCCTCCTGCTCCTGCCCCTCCTCCTGCTCCT
GCCCCTCCTGCCCCTCCTGCCCCTCCTGCCCCTCCTCCTGCTCCTGCCCCTCCTCCTGCTCCTGCCCCTC
CTGCTCCTGCCCCTCCCGCTCCTGCTCCTGCTCCTGTTCCACCGTGGGTCCCTTTGCAGCCAATGCAACT
TGGACGTTTTTGGGGTCTCCGGACACCATCTCTATGTCTTGGCCCTGATCCTGAGCCGCCCGGGGCTCCT
GGTCTTCCGCCTCCTCGTCCTCGTCCTCTTCCCCGTCCTCGTCCATGGTTATCACCCCCTCTTCTTTGAG
GTCCACTGCCGCCGGAGCCTTCTGGTCCAGATGTGTCTCCCTTCTCTCCTAGGCCATTTCCAGGTCCTGT
ACCTGGCCCCTCGTCAGACATGATTCACACTAAAAGAGATCAATAGACATCTTTATTAGACGACGCTCAG
TGAATACAGGGAGTGCAGACTCCTGCCCCCTCCAACAGCCCCCCCACCCTCATCCCCTTCATGGTCGCTG
TCAGACAGATCCAGGTCTGAAAATTCCCCATCCTCCGAACCATCCTCGTCCTCATCACCAATTACTCGCA
GCCCGGAAAACTCCCGCTGAACATCCTCAAGATTTGCGTCCTGAGCCTCAAGCCAGGCCTCAAATTCCTC
GTCCCCCTTTTTGCTGGACGGTAGGGATGGGGATTCTCGGGACCCCTCCTCTTCCTCTTCAAGGTCACCA
GACAGAGATGCTACTGGGGCAACGGAAGAAAAGCTGGGTGCGGCCTGTGAGGATCAGCTTATCGATGATA
AGCTGTCAAACATGAGAATTCTTGAAGACGAAAGGGCCTCGTGATACGCCTATTTTTATAGGTTAATGTC
ATGATAATAATGGTTTCTTAGACGTCAGGTGGCACTTTTCGGGGAAATGTGCGCGGAACCCCTATTTGTT
TATTTTTCTAAATACATTCAAATATGTATCCGCTCATGAGACAATAACCCTGATAAATGCTTCAATAATA
TTGAAAAAGGAAGAGTATGAGTATTCAACATTTCCGTGTCGCCCTTATTCCCTTTTTTGCGGCATTTTGC
CTTCCTGTTTTTGCTCACCCAGAAACGCTGGTGAAAGTAAAAGATGCTGAAGATCAGTTGGGTGCACGAG
TGGGTTACATCGAACTGGATCTCAACAGCGGTAAGATCCTTGAGAGTTTTCGCCCCGAAGAACGTTTTCC
AATGATGAGCACTTTTAAAGTTCTGCTATGTGGCGCGGTATTATCCCGTGTTGACGCCGGGCAAGAGCAA
CTCGGTCGCCGCATACACTATTCTCAGAATGACTTGGTTGAGTACTCACCAGTCACAGAAAAGCATCTTA
CGGATGGCATGACAGTAAGAGAATTATGCAGTGCTGCCATAACCATGAGTGATAACACTGCGGCCAACTT
ACTTCTGACAACGATCGGAGGACCGAAGGAGCTAACCGCTTTTTTGCACAACATGGGGGATCATGTAACT
CGCCTTGATCGTTGGGAACCGGAGCTGAATGAAGCCATACCAAACGACGAGCGTGACACCACGATGCCTG
CAGCAATGGCAACAACGTTGCGCAAACTATTAACTGGCGAACTACTTACTCTAGCTTCCCGGCAACAATT
AATAGACTGGATGGAGGCGGATAAAGTTGCAGGACCACTTCTGCGCTCGGCCCTTCCGGCTGGCTGGTTT
ATTGCTGATAAATCTGGAGCCGGTGAGCGTGGGTCTCGCGGTATCATTGCAGCACTGGGGCCAGATGGTA
AGCCCTCCCGTATCGTAGTTATCTACACGACGGGGAGTCAGGCAACTATGGATGAACGAAATAGACAGAT
CGCTGAGATAGGTGCCTCACTGATTAAGCATTGGTAACTGTCAGACCAAGTTTACTCATATATACTTTAG
ATTGATTTAAAACTTCATTTTTAATTTAAAAGGATCTAGGTGAAGATCCTTTTTGATAATCTCATGACCA
AAATCCCTTAACGTGAGTTTTCGTTCCACTGAGCGTCAGACCCCGTAGAAAAGATCAAAGGATCTTCTTG
AGATCCTTTTTTTCTGCGCGTAATCTGCTGCTTGCAAACAAAAAAACCACCGCTACCAGCGGTGGTTTGT
TTGCCGGATCAAGAGCTACCAACTCTTTTTCCGAAGGTAACTGGCTTCAGCAGAGCGCAGATACCAAATA
CTGTCCTTCTAGTGTAGCCGTAGTTAGGCCACCACTTCAAGAACTCTGTAGCACCGCCTACATACCTCGC
TCTGCTAATCCTGTTACCAGTGGCTGCTGCCAGTGGCGATAAGTCGTGTCTTACCGGGTTGGACTCAAGA
CGATAGTTACCGGATAAGGCGCAGCGGTCGGGCTGAACGGGGGGTTCGTGCACACAGCCCAGCTTGGAGC
GAACGACCTACACCGAACTGAGATACCTACAGCGTGAGCTATGAGAAAGCGCCACGCTTCCCGAAGGGAG
AAAGGCGGACAGGTATCCGGTAAGCGGCAGGGTCGGAACAGGAGAGCGCACGAGGGAGCTTCCAGGGGGA
AACGCCTGGTATCTTTATAGTCCTGTCGGGTTTCGCCACCTCTGACTTGAGCGTCGATTTTTGTGATGCT
CGTCAGGGGGGCGGAGCCTATGGAAAAACGCCAGCAACGCGGCCTTTTTACGGTTCCTGGCCTTTTGCTG
GCCTTGAAGCTGTCCCTGATGGTCGTCATCTACCTGCCTGGACAGCATGGCCTGCAACGCGGGCATCCCG
ATGCCGCCGGAAGCGAGAAGAATCATAATGGGGAAGGCCATCCAGCCTCGCGTCGCGAACGCCAGCAAGA
CGTAGCCCAGCGCGTCGGCCCCGAGATGCGCCGCGTGCGGCTGCTGGAGATGGCGGACGCGATGGATATG
TTCTGCCAAGGGTTGGTTTGCGCATTCACAGTTCTCCGCAAGAATTGATTGGCTCCAATTCTTGGAGTGG
TGAATCCGTTAGCGAGGTGCCGCCCTGCTTCATCCCCGTGGCCCGTTGCTCGCGTTTGCTGGCGGTGTCC
CCGGAAGAAATATATTTGCATGTCTTTAGTTCTATGATGACACAAACCCCGCCCAGCGTCTTGTCATTGG
CGAATTCGAACACGCAGATGCAGTCGGGGCGGCGCGGTCCGAGGTCCACTTCGCATATTAAGGTGACGCG
TGTGGCCTCGAACACCGAGCGACCCTGCAGCGACCCGCTTAACAGCGTCAACAGCGTGCCGCAGATCCCG
GGGGGCAATGAGATATGAAAAAGCCTGAACTCACCGCGACGTCTGTCGAGAAGTTTCTGATCGAAAAGTT
CGACAGCGTCTCCGACCTGATGCAGCTCTCGGAGGGCGAAGAATCTCGTGCTTTCAGCTTCGATGTAGGA
GGGCGTGGATATGTCCTGCGGGTAAATAGCTGCGCCGATGGTTTCTACAAAGATCGTTATGTTTATCGGC
ACTTTGCATCGGCCGCGCTCCCGATTCCGGAAGTGCTTGACATTGGGGAATTCAGCGAGAGCCTGACCTA
TTGCATCTCCCGCCGTGCACAGGGTGTCACGTTGCAAGACCTGCCTGAAACCGAACTGCCCGCTGTTCTG
CAGCCGGTCGCGGAGGCCATGGATGCGATCGCTGCGGCCGATCTTAGCCAGACGAGCGGGTTCGGCCCAT
TCGGACCGCAAGGAATCGGTCAATACACTACATGGCGTGATTTCATATGCGCGATTGCTGATCCCCATGT
GTATCACTGGCAAACTGTGATGGACGACACCGTCAGTGCGTCCGTCGCGCAGGCTCTCGATGAGCTGATG
CTTTGGGCCGAGGACTGCCCCGAAGTCCGGCACCTCGTGCACGCGGATTTCGGCTCCAACAATGTCCTGA
CGGACAATGGCCGCATAACAGCGGTCATTGACTGGAGCGAGGCGATGTTCGGGGATTCCCAATACGAGGT
CGCCAACATCTTCTTCTGGAGGCCGTGGTTGGCTTGTATGGAGCAGCAGACGCGCTACTTCGAGCGGAGG
CATCCGGAGCTTGCAGGATCGCCGCGGCTCCGGGCGTATATGCTCCGCATTGGTCTTGACCAACTCTATC
AGAGCTTGGTTGACGGCAATTTCGATGATGCAGCTTGGGCGCAGGGTCGATGCGACGCAATCGTCCGATC
CGGAGCCGGGACTGTCGGGCGTACACAAATCGCCCGCAGAAGCGCGGCCGTCTGGACCGATGGCTGTGTA
GAAGTACTCGCCGATAGTGGAAACCGACGCCCCAGCACTCGTCCGGATCGGGAGATGGGGGAGGCTAACT
GAAACACGGAAGGAGACAATACCGGAAGGAACCCGCGCTATGACGGCAATAAAAAGACAGAATAAAACGC
ACGGGTGTTGGGTCGTTTGTTCATAAACGCGGGGTTCGGTCCCAGGGCTGGCACTCTGTCGATACCCCAC
CGAGACCCCATTGGGGCCAATACGCCCGCGTTTCTTCCTTTTCCCCACCCCACCCCCCAAGTTCGGGTGA
AGGCCCAGGGCTCGCAGCCAACGTCGGGGCGGCAGGCCCTGCCATAGCCACTGGCCCCGTGGGTTAGGGA
CGGGGTCCCCCATGGGGAATGGTTTATGGTTCGTGGGGGTTATTATTTTGGGCGTTGCGTGGGGTCAGGT
CCACGACTGGACTGAGCAGACAGACCCATGGTTTTTGGATGGCCTGGGCATGGACCGCATGTACTGGCGC
GACACGAACACCGGGCGTCTGTGGCTGCCAAACACCCCCGACCCCCAAAAACCACCGCGCGGATTTCTGG
CGTGCCAAGCTAGTCGACCAATTCTCATGTTTGACAGCTTATCATCGCAGATCCGGGCAACGTTGTTGCC
ATTGCTGCAGGCGCAGAACTGGTAGGTATGGAAGATCTATACATTGAATCAATATTGGCAATTAGCCATA
TTAGTCATTGGTTATATAGCATAAATCAATATTGGCTATTGGCCATTGCATACGTTGTATCTATATCATA
ATATGTACATTTATATTGGCTCATGTCCAATATGACCGCCATGTTGACATTGATTATTGACTAGTTATTA
ATAGTAATCAATTACGGGGTCATTAGTTCATAGCCCATATATGGAGTTCCGCGTTACATAACTTACGGTA
AATGGCCCGCCTGGCTGACCGCCCAACGACCCCCGCCCATTGACGTCAATAATGACGTATGTTCCCATAG
TAACGCCAATAGGGACTTTCCATTGACGTCAATGGGTGGAGTATTTACGGTAAACTGCCCACTTGGCAGT
ACATCAAGTGTATCATATGCCAAGTCCGCCCCCTATTGACGTCAATGACGGTAAATGGCCCGCCTGGCAT
TATGCCCAGTACATGACCTTACGGGACTTTCCTACTTGGCAGTACATCTACGTATTAGTCATCGCTATTA
CCATGGTGATGCGGTTTTGGCAGTACACCAATGGGCGTGGATAGCGGTTTGACTCACGGGGATTTCCAAG
TCTCCACCCCATTGACGTCAATGGGAGTTTGTTTTGGCACCAAAATCAACGGGACTTTCCAAAATGTCGT
AATAACCCCGCCCCGTTGACGCAAATGGGCGGTAGGCGTGTACGGTGGGAGGTCTATATAAGCAGAGCTC
GTTTAGTGAACCGTCAGATCTCTAGAAGCTGGGTACCAGCTGCTAGC
