>Addgene plasmid #123253 | pCEP4-001428-QES.c10.L544Y-754* | addgene partial sequence | sequence record 240438 | Addgene Partial NGS Result
CCTCTTCCCCGTCCTCGTCCATGGTTATCACCCCCTCTTCTTTGAGGTCCACTGCCGCCGGAGCCTTCTG
GTCCAGATGTGTCTCCCTTCTCTCCTAGGCCATTTCCAGGTCCTGTACCTGGCCCCTCGTCAGACATGAT
TCACACTAAAAGAGATCAATAGACATCTTTATTAGACGACGCTCAGTGAATACAGGGAGTGCAGACTCCT
GCCCCCTCCAACAGCCCCCCCACCCTCATCCCCTTCATGGTCGCTGTCAGACAGATCCAGGTCTGAAAAT
TCCCCATCCTCCGAACCATCCTCGTCCTCATCACCAATTACTCGCAGCCCGGAAAACTCCCGCTGAACAT
CCTCAAGATTTGCGTCCTGAGCCTCAAGCCAGGCCTCAAATTCCTCGTCCCCCTTTTTGCTGGACGGTAG
GGATGGGGATTCTCGGGACCCCTCCTCTTCCTCTTCAAGGTCACCAGACAGAGATGCTACTGGGGCAACG
GAAGAAAAGCTGGGTGCGGCCTGTGAGGATCAGCTTATCGATGATAAGCTGTCAAACATGAGAATTCTTG
AAGACGAAAGGGCCTCGTGATACGCCTATTTTTATAGGTTAATGTCATGATAATAATGGTTTCTTAGACG
TCAGGTGGCACTTTTCGGGGAAATGTGCGCGGAACCCCTATTTGTTTATTTTTCTAAATACATTCAAATA
TGTATCCGCTCATGAGACAATAACCCTGATAAATGCTTCAATAATATTGAAAAAGGAAGAGTATGAGTAT
TCAACATTTCCGTGTCGCCCTTATTCCCTTTTTTGCGGCATTTTGCCTTCCTGTTTTTGCTCACCCAGAA
ACGCTGGTGAAAGTAAAAGATGCTGAAGATCAGTTGGGTGCACGAGTGGGTTACATCGAACTGGATCTCA
ACAGCGGTAAGATCCTTGAGAGTTTTCGCCCCGAAGAACGTTTTCCAATGATGAGCACTTTTAAAGTTCT
GCTATGTGGCGCGGTATTATCCCGTGTTGACGCCGGGCAAGAGCAACTCGGTCGCCGCATACACTATTCT
CAGAATGACTTGGTTGAGTACTCACCAGTCACAGAAAAGCATCTTACGGATGGCATGACAGTAAGAGAAT
TATGCAGTGCTGCCATAACCATGAGTGATAACACTGCGGCCAACTTACTTCTGACAACGATCGGAGGACC
GAAGGAGCTAACCGCTTTTTTGCACAACATGGGGGATCATGTAACTCGCCTTGATCGTTGGGAACCGGAG
CTGAATGAAGCCATACCAAACGACGAGCGTGACACCACGATGCCTGCAGCAATGGCAACAACGTTGCGCA
AACTATTAACTGGCGAACTACTTACTCTAGCTTCCCGGCAACAATTAATAGACTGGATGGAGGCGGATAA
AGTTGCAGGACCACTTCTGCGCTCGGCCCTTCCGGCTGGCTGGTTTATTGCTGATAAATCTGGAGCCGGT
GAGCGTGGGTCTCGCGGTATCATTGCAGCACTGGGGCCAGATGGTAAGCCCTCCCGTATCGTAGTTATCT
ACACGACGGGGAGTCAGGCAACTATGGATGAACGAAATAGACAGATCGCTGAGATAGGTGCCTCACTGAT
TAAGCATTGGTAACTGTCAGACCAAGTTTACTCATATATACTTTAGATTGATTTAAAACTTCATTTTTAA
TTTAAAAGGATCTAGGTGAAGATCCTTTTTGATAATCTCATGACCAAAATCCCTTAACGTGAGTTTTCGT
TCCACTGAGCGTCAGACCCCGTAGAAAAGATCAAAGGATCTTCTTGAGATCCTTTTTTTCTGCGCGTAAT
CTGCTGCTTGCAAACAAAAAAACCACCGCTACCAGCGGTGGTTTGTTTGCCGGATCAAGAGCTACCAACT
CTTTTTCCGAAGGTAACTGGCTTCAGCAGAGCGCAGATACCAAATACTGTCCTTCTAGTGTAGCCGTAGT
TAGGCCACCACTTCAAGAACTCTGTAGCACCGCCTACATACCTCGCTCTGCTAATCCTGTTACCAGTGGC
TGCTGCCAGTGGCGATAAGTCGTGTCTTACCGGGTTGGACTCAAGACGATAGTTACCGGATAAGGCGCAG
CGGTCGGGCTGAACGGGGGGTTCGTGCACACAGCCCAGCTTGGAGCGAACGACCTACACCGAACTGAGAT
ACCTACAGCGTGAGCTATGAGAAAGCGCCACGCTTCCCGAAGGGAGAAAGGCGGACAGGTATCCGGTAAG
CGGCAGGGTCGGAACAGGAGAGCGCACGAGGGAGCTTCCAGGGGGAAACGCCTGGTATCTTTATAGTCCT
GTCGGGTTTCGCCACCTCTGACTTGAGCGTCGATTTTTGTGATGCTCGTCAGGGGGGCGGAGCCTATGGA
AAAACGCCAGCAACGCGGCCTTTTTACGGTTCCTGGCCTTTTGCTGGCCTTGAAGCTGTCCCTGATGGTC
GTCATCTACCTGCCTGGACAGCATGGCCTGCAACGCGGGCATCCCGATGCCGCCGGAAGCGAGAAGAATC
ATAATGGGGAAGGCCATCCAGCCTCGCGTCGCGAACGCCAGCAAGACGTAGCCCAGCGCGTCGGCCCCGA
GATGCGCCGCGTGCGGCTGCTGGAGATGGCGGACGCGATGGATATGTTCTGCCAAGGGTTGGTTTGCGCA
TTCACAGTTCTCCGCAAGAATTGATTGGCTCCAATTCTTGGAGTGGTGAATCCGTTAGCGAGGTGCCGCC
CTGCTTCATCCCCGTGGCCCGTTGCTCGCGTTTGCTGGCGGTGTCCCCGGAAGAAATATATTTGCATGTC
TTTAGTTCTATGATGACACAAACCCCGCCCAGCGTCTTGTCATTGGCGAATTCGAACACGCAGATGCAGT
CGGGGCGGCGCGGTCCGAGGTCCACTTCGCATATTAAGGTGACGCGTGTGGCCTCGAACACCGAGCGACC
CTGCAGCGACCCGCTTAACAGCGTCAACAGCGTGCCGCAGATCCCGGGGGGCAATGAGATATGAAAAAGC
CTGAACTCACCGCGACGTCTGTCGAGAAGTTTCTGATCGAAAAGTTCGACAGCGTCTCCGACCTGATGCA
GCTCTCGGAGGGCGAAGAATCTCGTGCTTTCAGCTTCGATGTAGGAGGGCGTGGATATGTCCTGCGGGTA
AATAGCTGCGCCGATGGTTTCTACAAAGATCGTTATGTTTATCGGCACTTTGCATCGGCCGCGCTCCCGA
TTCCGGAAGTGCTTGACATTGGGGAATTCAGCGAGAGCCTGACCTATTGCATCTCCCGCCGTGCACAGGG
TGTCACGTTGCAAGACCTGCCTGAAACCGAACTGCCCGCTGTTCTGCAGCCGGTCGCGGAGGCCATGGAT
GCGATCGCTGCGGCCGATCTTAGCCAGACGAGCGGGTTCGGCCCATTCGGACCGCAAGGAATCGGTCAAT
ACACTACATGGCGTGATTTCATATGCGCGATTGCTGATCCCCATGTGTATCACTGGCAAACTGTGATGGA
CGACACCGTCAGTGCGTCCGTCGCGCAGGCTCTCGATGAGCTGATGCTTTGGGCCGAGGACTGCCCCGAA
GTCCGGCACCTCGTGCACGCGGATTTCGGCTCCAACAATGTCCTGACGGACAATGGCCGCATAACAGCGG
TCATTGACTGGAGCGAGGCGATGTTCGGGGATTCCCAATACGAGGTCGCCAACATCTTCTTCTGGAGGCC
GTGGTTGGCTTGTATGGAGCAGCAGACGCGCTACTTCGAGCGGAGGCATCCGGAGCTTGCAGGATCGCCG
CGGCTCCGGGCGTATATGCTCCGCATTGGTCTTGACCAACTCTATCAGAGCTTGGTTGACGGCAATTTCG
ATGATGCAGCTTGGGCGCAGGGTCGATGCGACGCAATCGTCCGATCCGGAGCCGGGACTGTCGGGCGTAC
ACAAATCGCCCGCAGAAGCGCGGCCGTCTGGACCGATGGCTGTGTAGAAGTACTCGCCGATAGTGGAAAC
CGACGCCCCAGCACTCGTCCGGATCGGGAGATGGGGGAGGCTAACTGAAACACGGAAGGAGACAATACCG
GAAGGAACCCGCGCTATGACGGCAATAAAAAGACAGAATAAAACGCACGGGTGTTGGGTCGTTTGTTCAT
AAACGCGGGGTTCGGTCCCAGGGCTGGCACTCTGTCGATACCCCACCGAGACCCCATTGGGGCCAATACG
CCCGCGTTTCTTCCTTTTCCCCACCCCACCCCCCAAGTTCGGGTGAAGGCCCAGGGCTCGCAGCCAACGT
CGGGGCGGCAGGCCCTGCCATAGCCACTGGCCCCGTGGGTTAGGGACGGGGTCCCCCATGGGGAATGGTT
TATGGTTCGTGGGGGTTATTATTTTGGGCGTTGCGTGGGGTCAGGTCCACGACTGGACTGAGCAGACAGA
CCCATGGTTTTTGGATGGCCTGGGCATGGACCGCATGTACTGGCGCGACACGAACACCGGGCGTCTGTGG
CTGCCAAACACCCCCGACCCCCAAAAACCACCGCGCGGATTTCTGGCGTGCCAAGCTAGTCGACCAATTC
TCATGTTTGACAGCTTATCATCGCAGATCCGGGCAACGTTGTTGCCATTGCTGCAGGCGCAGAACTGGTA
GGTATGGAAGATCTATACATTGAATCAATATTGGCAATTAGCCATATTAGTCATTGGTTATATAGCATAA
ATCAATATTGGCTATTGGCCATTGCATACGTTGTATCTATATCATAATATGTACATTTATATTGGCTCAT
GTCCAATATGACCGCCATGTTGACATTGATTATTGACTAGTTATTAATAGTAATCAATTACGGGGTCATT
AGTTCATAGCCCATATATGGAGTTCCGCGTTACATAACTTACGGTAAATGGCCCGCCTGGCTGACCGCCC
AACGACCCCCGCCCATTGACGTCAATAATGACGTATGTTCCCATAGTAACGCCAATAGGGACTTTCCATT
GACGTCAATGGGTGGAGTATTTACGGTAAACTGCCCACTTGGCAGTACATCAAGTGTATCATATGCCAAG
TCCGCCCCCTATTGACGTCAATGACGGTAAATGGCCCGCCTGGCATTATGCCCAGTACATGACCTTACGG
GACTTTCCTACTTGGCAGTACATCTACGTATTAGTCATCGCTATTACCATGGTGATGCGGTTTTGGCAGT
ACACCAATGGGCGTGGATAGCGGTTTGACTCACGGGGATTTCCAAGTCTCCACCCCATTGACGTCAATGG
GAGTTTGTTTTGGCACCAAAATCAACGGGACTTTCCAAAATGTCGTAATAACCCCGCCCCGTTGACGCAA
ATGGGCGGTAGGCGTGTACGGTGGGAGGTCTATATAAGCAGAGCTCGTTTAGTGAACCGTCAGATCTCTA
GAAGCTGGGTACCAGCTGCTAGCGCCACCATGCCTATGGGGAGCCTGCAACCGTTGGCCACGTTGTACCT
CCTGGGCATGCTCGTAGCAAGTGTGCTGGCAGTCGAGAATCTCTGGGTAACCGTTTACTATGGGGTTCCC
GTGTGGAAGGAGGCGCGCACAACTTTGTTTTGCGCGTCTGATGCGAAGGCCTACGAGACCGAAGTCCATA
ACGTGTGGGCAACCCACGCTTGCGTACCTACGGACCCTAACCCCCAAGAGATGGTGTTGGGAAACGTCAC
GGAAAACTTCAACATGTGGAAGAATGATATGGTAGACCAGATGCACGAGGACGTAATTTCTTTGTGGGCA
CAAAGTCTCAAGCCTTGTGTTAAACTGACGCCACTTTGCGTAACCTTGGAATGCACACAGGTCAACGCGA
CTCAGGGGAATACAACTCAGGTAAACGTCACTCAGGTCAACGGCGATGAAATGAAGAATTGCAGTTTCAA
CACAACGACCGAAATCAGAGACAAGAAACAAAAAGCGTATGCACTGTTCTATCGACTGGACCTCGTTCCG
TTGGAGAGAGAGAACAGAGGAGATTCAAATTCCGCATCTAAGTACATTCTCATCAATTGTAACACCTCTG
CCATCACGCAGGCGTGCCCAAAAATGAATTTCGACCCTATCCCAATACATTACTGCACCCCGGCAGGCTA
TGCAATACTCAAATGCAATAATAAGACATTTAACGGCACAGGTTCTTGCAACAACGTTAGTACAGTGCAA
TGCACTCACGGGATTAAGCCCACTATGAGCACACAACTGCTGCTTAATGGTTCATTGGCCGAAGAGGAGA
TTATCATTAGAAGCGAAAACCTCACCGATAATGTAAAGACCATCATTGTCCACCTGGATCAGAGCGTGGA
GATCGTGTGTACTAGACCGAATAACAACACCCGGAAGAGTATCAGAATCGGGCCAGGCCAGACATTCTAT
GCTACTGGAGACATAATCGGAAACATTCGAGAGGCCCACTGCAACATCTCCGAAAAAAAGTGGCATGAAA
TGCTGAGGAGAGTGTCTGAAAAGCTTGCGGAGCACTTTCCAAACAAGACCATCAAATTTACTTCTAGCAG
TGGTGGCGACTTGGAGATAACGACTCATAGTTTTAACTGCAGAGGAGAATTTTTTTACTGCAATACGTCT
GGGCTTTTCAACTCCACATATATGCCGAACGGAACATATATGCCCAATGGCACGAATAACAGCAATTCCA
CGATAATTCTGCCCTGTAGAATAAAGCAAATTATAAATATGTGGCAAGAGGTAGGGAGAGCGATGTATGC
TCCACCAATAGCTGGAAACATTACTTGTAATTCTAATATAACCGGGCTCTTGCTCGTGAGGGACGGAGGA
AAAAATAACAACACTGAGATATTCCGCCCCGGCGGGGGGGATATGCGGGACAACTGGAGAAGCGAACTTT
ATAAGTACAAGGTCGTTGAGATTAAACCCCTGGGCGTCGCCCCGACGAGGGCGAAGCGACGGGTTGTTGA
GAGGGAAAAACGAGCGGTCGGCCTCGGCGCCGTTTTCCTCGGTTTCTTGGGGGCAGCTGGATCTACTATG
GGAGCCGCATCAATCACTTTGACAGTGCAGGCCAGACAATACCTGTCAGGAATCGTTCAGCAGCAATCAA
ATCTCTTGCAAGCTATCGAGGCTCAACAACACTTGTTGCAGCTTACGGTTTGGGGGATCAAACAGCTTCA
AACCCGGGTACTTGCTATCGAAAGATATTTGAAGGACCAACAACTCCTCGGTATCTGGGGGTGCAGTGGA
AAATTGATCTGTACTACTGCCGTGCCTTGGAATTCTAGTTGGTCTAACAAAAGTCTCACGGACATCTGGG
ACAATATGACATGGATGCAGTGGGATAGAGAGGTGAGCAACTATACCGGAATTATTTATCGCCTTCTGGA
GGACTCTCAGAATCAACAAGAGAGGAACGAGCAAGACCTCCTCGCGCTCGATTCCTGGAAGAATCTTTGG
TCATGGTTTGATATCTCAAATTGGCTCTGGTATATAAAAATTTTCATAATGATAGTAGGTGGGTTGATTG
GTCTTCGCATCATTTTTGCGGTATTGTCTATCGTCAACCGAGTAAGACAGGGGTATTCCCCATTGTCTTT
CCAAACATTGACCCCAAACCCGACTGGCCCCGACAGACTCGGGAGAATCGAAGAAGAGGGAGGTGAGCAG
GATAGAGATAGGAGCGTGAGGCTTGTGAACGGTTTCCTGTGATAACTCGAGGCCGGCAAGGCCGGATCCA
GACATGATAAGATACATTGATGAGTTTGGACAAACCACAACTAGAATGCAGTGAAAAAAATGCTTTATTT
GTGAAATTTGTGATGCTATTGCTTTATTTGTAACCATTATAAGCTGCAATAAACAAGTTAACAACAACAA
TTGCATTCATTTTATGTTTCAGGTTCAGGGGGAGGTGTGGGAGGTTTTTTAAAGCAAGTAAAACCTCTAC
AAATGTGGTATGGCTGATTATGATCCGGCTGCCTCGCGCGTTTCGGTGATGACGGTGAAAACCTCTGACA
CATGCAGCTCCCGGAGACGGTCACAGCTTGTCTGTAAGCGGATGCCGGGAGCAGACAAGCCCGTCAGGGC
GCGTCAGCGGGTGTTGGCGGGTGTCGGGGCGCAGCCATGAGGTCGACTCTAGAGGATCGATCCCCGCCCC
GGACGAACTAAACCTGACTACGACATCTCTGCCCCTTCTTCGCGGGGCAGTGCATGTAATCCCTTCAGTT
GGTTGGTACAACTTGCCAACTGGGCCCTGTTCCACATGTGACACGGGGGGGGACCAAACACAAAGGGGTT
CTCTGACTGTAGTTGACATCCTTATAAATGGATGTGCACATTTGCCAACACTGAGTGGCTTTCATCCTGG
AGCAGACTTTGCAGTCTGTGGACTGCAACACAACATTGCCTTTATGTGTAACTCTTGGCTGAAGCTCTTA
CACCAATGCTGGGGGACATGTACCTCCCAGGGGCCCAGGAAGACTACGGGAGGCTACACCAACGTCAATC
AGAGGGGCCTGTGTAGCTACCGATAAGCGGACCCTCAAGAGGGCATTAGCAATAGTGTTTATAAGGCCCC
CTTGTTAACCCTAAACGGGTAGCATATGCTTCCCGGGTAGTAGTATATACTATCCAGACTAACCCTAATT
CAATAGCATATGTTACCCAACGGGAAGCATATGCTATCGAATTAGGGTTAGTAAAAGGGTCCTAAGGAAC
AGCGATATCTCCCACCCCATGAGCTGTCACGGTTTTATTTACATGGGGTCAGGATTCCACGAGGGTAGTG
AACCATTTTAGTCACAAGGGCAGTGGCTGAAGATCAAGGAGCGGGCAGTGAACTCTCCTGAATCTTCGCC
TGCTTCTTCATTCTCCTTCGTTTAGCTAATAGAATAACTGCTGAGTTGTGAACAGTAAGGTGTATGTGAG
GTGCTCGAAAACAAGGTTTCAGGTGACGCCCCCAGAATAAAATTTGGACGGGGGGTTCAGTGGTGGCATT
GTGCTATGACACCAATATAACCCTCACAAACCCCTTGGGCAATAAATACTAGTGTAGGAATGAAACATTC
TGAATATCTTTAACAATAGAAATCCATGGGGTGGGGACAAGCCGTAAAGACTGGATGTCCATCTCACACG
AATTTATGGCTATGGGCAACACATAATCCTAGTGCAATATGATACTGGGGTTATTAAGATGTGTCCCAGG
CAGGGACCAAGACAGGTGAACCATGTTGTTACACTCTATTTGTAACAAGGGGAAAGAGAGTGGACGCCGA
CAGCAGCGGACTCCACTGGTTGTCTCTAACACCCCCGAAAATTAAACGGGGCTCCACGCCAATGGGGCCC
ATAAACAAAGACAAGTGGCCACTCTTTTTTTTGAAATTGTGGAGTGGGGGCACGCGTCAGCCCCCACACG
CCGCCCTGCGGTTTTGGACTGTAAAATAAGGGTGTAATAACTTGGCTGATTGTAACCCCGCTAACCACTG
CGGTCAAACCACTTGCCCACAAAACCACTAATGGCACCCCGGGGAATACCTGCATAAGTAGGTGGGCGGG
CCAAGATAGGGGCGCGATTGCTGCGATCTGGAGGACAAATTACACACACTTGCGCCTGAGCGCCAAGCAC
AGGGTTGTTGGTCCTCATATTCACGAGGTCGCTGAGAGCACGGTGGGCTAATGTTGCCATGGGTAGCATA
TACTACCCAAATATCTGGATAGCATATGCTATCCTAATCTATATCTGGGTAGCATAGGCTATCCTAATCT
ATATCTGGGTAGCATATGCTATCCTAATCTATATCTGGGTAGTATATGCTATCCTAATTTATATCTGGGT
AGCATAGGCTATCCTAATCTATATCTGGGTAGCATATGCTATCCTAATCTATATCTGGGTAGTATATGCT
ATCCTAATCTGTATCCGGGTAGCATATGCTATCCTAATAGAGATTAGGGTAGTATATGCTATCCTAATTT
ATATCTGGGTAGCATATACTACCCAAATATCTGGATAGCATATGCTATCCTAATCTATATCTGGGTAGCA
TATGCTATCCTAATCTATATCTGGGTAGCATAGGCTATCCTAATC
